>Addgene plasmid #127231 | pRN104 | addgene full sequence | sequence record 254520 | Addgene NGS Result
TGGCCTTTTGCTCACATGTTCTTTCCTGCGTTATCCCCTGATTCTGTGGATAACCGTATTACCGCCTTTG
AGTGAGCTGATACCGCTCGCCGCAGCCGAACGACCGAGCGCAGCGAGTCAGTGAGCGAGGAAGCGGAAGA
GCGCCCACCTGCAACGTCCCGCAGATTTGCCTTTTCAATTTCAGAAAGAATGCTAACCCACAGATGGTTA
GAGAGGCTTACGCAGCAGGTATCATCAAGACGATCTACCCGAGCAATAATCTCCAGGAAATCAAATACCT
TCCCAAGAAGGTTAAAGATGCAGTCAAAAGATTCAGGACTAACTGCATCAAGAACACAGAGAAAGATATA
TTTCTCAAGATCAGAAGTACTATTCCAGTATGGACGATTCAAGGCTTGCTTCACAAACCAAGGCAAGTAA
TAGAGATTGGAGTCTCTAAAAAGGTAGTTCCCACTGAATCAAAGGCCATGGAGTCAAAGATTCAAATAGA
GGACCTAACAGAACTCGCCGTAAAGACTGGCGAACAGTTCATACAGAGTCTCTTACGACTCAATGACAAG
AAGAAAATCTTCGTCAACATGGTGGAGCACGACACACTTGTCTACTCCAAAAATATCAAAGATACAGTCT
CAGAAGACCAAAGGGCAATTGAGACTTTTCAACAAAGGGTAATATCCGGAAACCTCCTCGGATTCCATTG
CCCAGCTATCTGTCACTTTATTGTGAAGATAGTGGAAAAGGAAGGTGGCTCCTACAAATGCCATCATTGC
GATAAAGGAAAGGCCATCGTTGAAGATGCCTCTGCCGACAGTGGTCCCAAAGATGGACCCCCACCCACGA
GGAGCATCGTGGAAAAAGAAGACGTTCCAACCACGTCTTCAAAGCAAGTGGATTGATGTGATATCTCCAC
TGACGTAAGGGATGACGCACAATCCCACTATCCTTCGCAAGACCCTTCCTCTATATAAGGAAGTTCATTT
CATTTGGAGAGAACACGGGGGACTATGATGGCTTCATTGTCTTGTGTTGAAGACAAGATGAAAACAAGTT
GTTTGGTTAATGGTGGAGGAACTATAACAACAACAACATCTCAATCTACCTTGCTTGAAGAGATGAAGCT
GTTGAAAGACCAGTCAGGTACAAGAAAGCCGGTAATAAACTCGGAGCTATGGCACGCTTGTGCAGGCCCT
TTGGTGTGTCTCCCTCAAGTTGGGAGCTTAGTGTATTACTTCTCACAAGGTCATAGCGAGCAGGTTGCTG
TTTCAACCAGAAGATCAGCAACAACACAAGTTCCTAATTATCCGAACCTTCCATCTCAGTTGATGTGTCA
AGTCCATAATGTTACTCTTCATGCTGACAAAGACAGTGACGAAATCTATGCTCAGATGAGTCTTCAACCT
GTTCACTCTGAGAGAGATGTGTTCCCTGTACCAGACTTTGGAATGCTGAGAGGAAGTAAGCACCCGACTG
AGTTTTTCTGCAAAACACTTACTGCAAGTGACACAAGCACACATGGAGGTTTCTCAGTGCCACGTAGAGC
TGCAGAGAAGCTATTTCCACCATTGGACTACTCAGCACAGCCGCCAACGCAAGAGCTTGTAGTTCGAGAT
CTTCATGAGAATACTTGGACATTTCGCCATATCTACCGAGGGCAACCAAAGAGACATCTCCTAACTACAG
GATGGAGTTTGTTCGTTGGATCGAAGAGATTGAGAGCTGGGGATTCTGTTTTGTTCATCAGGGATGAGAA
GTCACAACTTATGGTCGGTGTTAGGCGTGCCAATCGCCAACAAACAGCACTTCCTTCATCAGTTCTCTCA
GCGGATAGTATGCACATCGGTGTTCTTGCTGCTGCTGCTCACGCAACCGCCAACCGTACTCCTTTTTTGA
TATTCTATAATCCAAGAGCTTGTCCAGCAGAGTTCGTGATCCCTCTAGCTAAGTACCGTAAGGCGATATG
CGGGTCTCAGCTCTCAGTTGGTATGAGATTTGGAATGATGTTTGAAACTGAAGATTCCGGGAAACGAAGG
TACATGGGAACTATTGTTGGAATCAGCGATTTGGATCCGTTGAGATGGCCTGGTTCTAAGTGGCGTAACC
TTCAGGTAGAATGGGATGAGCCTGGATGTAATGATAAACCTACTCGGGTCAGTCCATGGGATATCGAAAC
ACCTGAAAGTCTCTTCATTTTTCCTTCTCTGACCTCAGGACTCAAACGTCAGCTCCATCCATCTTACTTT
GCTGGTGAAACTGAATGGGGTAGCTTGATAAAACGGCCACTTATACGTGTTCCTGATTCCGCGAATGGGA
TTATGCCATATGCATCTTTCCCTAGTATGGCTTCGGAGCAGCTTATGAAAATGATGATGAGGCCTCACAA
CAACCAAAATGTACCATCTTTCATGTCTGAGATGCAGCAGAATATTGTAATGGGGAATGGAGGTTTGCTA
GGAGATATGAAGATGCAGCAACCCCTGATGATGAACCAGAAATCTGAGATGGTGCAGCCACAAAACAAGC
TAACAGTGAACCCATCTGCTTCTAATACGAGTGGCCAAGAACAGAATCTTTCACAGAGTATGAGTGCTCC
TGCTAAACCTGAGAACTCTACACTCTCTGGTTGCAGCTCTGGTAGAGTCCAACATGGACTTGAGCAGTCA
ATGGAACAGGCAAGCCAGGTTACTACATCCACAGTGTGTAATGAGGAAAAGGTTAATCAGCTACTTCAGA
AACCGGGTGCTTCGTCGCCTGTACAAGCTGATCAATGTCTTGACATTACTCATCAGATTTACCAACCACA
GTCTGATCCAATAAATGGATTCTCTTTCCTGGAAACTGATGAGCTGACATCACAAGTCTCTTCCTTCCAG
TCTCTTGCCGGATCATACAAGCAACCATTCATTCTATCCTCCCAGGATTCTTCAGCTGTTGTGTTACCGG
ATTCCACAAACTCACCGCTGTTTCATGATGTGTGGGACACTCAGTTGAACGGTCTCAAGTTTGACCAGTT
CAGTCCCTTGATGCAGCAGGACCTTTATGCTAGTCAGAATATCTGTATGAGTAATAGCACAACCAGTAAC
ATTCTAGATCCTCCACTCTCAAACACAGTCCTTGATGACTTCTGTGCCATCAAAGACACTGATTTCCAGA
ACCACCCTTCTGGTTGTTTGGTTGGAAACAACAACACTAGCTTTGCTCAAGATGTCCAGTCGCAGATCAC
ATCAGCTAGCTTTGCAGACTCACAGGCCTTCTCTCGCCAAGATTTTCCAGATAATTCTGGAGGCACTGGT
ACATCTTCAAGCAATGTTGATTTTGATGATTGTAGTCTGCGGCAAAATAGTAAAGGCTCATCATGGCAGA
AAATTGCGACACCCCGCGTCCGAACCTACTCGAGTTTCTCCATAATAATGTGTGAGTAGTTCCCAGATAA
GGGAATTAGGGTTCCTATAGGGTTTCGCTCATGTGTTGAGCATATAAGAAACCCTTAGTATGTATTTGTA
TTTGTAAAATACTTCTATCAATAAAATTTCTAATTCCTAAAACCAAAATCCAGTACTAAAATCCAGATCC
CCCGAATTAAGTGACTAGCAGGTGATGAAAAGCCTTAGGGTCAGGTGGCACTTTTCGGGGAAATGTGCGA
TGAACCCCTATTTGTTTATTTTTCTAAATACATTCAAATATGTATCCGCTAATGAGACAATAACCCTGAT
AAATGCTTCAATTATATTGAAAAAGGAAGAGTATGAGTATCCAACATTTCCGTGTCGCCCTTATTCCCTT
TTTTGCGGCCTTCTGCCTTCCTGTTTTTGCTCACCCAGAAACGCTGGTGAAAGTAAAAGATGCTGAAGAT
CAGTTGGGTGCCCGAGTGGGTTACATTGAACTGGATCTCAACAGCGGCAAAATCTTAGAGAGTTTTCGCC
CCGAAGAACGCTTCCCAATGATGAGCACTTTCAAAGTTCTGCTATGTGGCGCGGTGTTATCCCGTATTGA
TGCTGGGCAAGAGCAACTCGGTCGCCGCATACACTATTCTCAGAATGACTTGGTTGAGTATTCACCAGTC
ACAGAAAAGCATCTTACGGATGGCATGACAGTAAGAGAATTATGTAGTGCTGCCATAACCATGAGTGATA
ACACTGCGGCCAACTTACTTCTGACAACGATTGGAGGACCGAAGGAGCTAACCGCTTTTTTGCACAACAT
GGGGGATCATGTAACTCGCCTTGATCGTTGGGAACCGGAGCTGAATGAAGCCATACCAAACGACGAGCGT
GACACCACGATGCCTGTAGCAATGGCAACAACTCTCCGCAAACTATTAACTGGCGAACTACTTACTCTTG
CTTCACGCCAGCAACTCATTGACTGGATGGAGGCGGACAAAGTTGCAGGACCACTTCTGCGCTCGGCACT
TCCGGCTGGCTGGTTTATTGCTGATAAATCTGGAGCCGGTGAGCGTGGGTCTCGCGGTATCATTGCAGCA
CTGGGGCCAGATGGTAAGCCCTCCCGTATCGTAGTTATCTACACGACGGGGAGTCAGGCAACTATGGATG
AACGAAATAGACAGATCGCTGAGATAGGTGCCTCACTGATTAAGCATTGGTAACTGTCAGACGAAGGGAA
ATAAATAGTAGCCCGCCTGATGTGCGGGCTTTTTTTTGGTGGTGGTTACCAGTGTCGCTTAGCTACCGTA
GGTCCTCTTAGGCGGTCCGATTAGCGACATAGTCATCAATGCCTTGACGGCAAAATCCCTTAACGTGAGT
TTTCGTTCCACTGAGCGTCAGACCCCGTAGAAAAGATCAAAGGATCTTCTTGAGATCCTTTTTTTCTGCG
CGTAATCTGCTGCTTGCAAACAAAAAAACCACCGCTACCAGCGGTGGTTTGTTTGCCGGATCAAGAGCTA
CTAACTCTTTTTCCGAAGGTAACTGGCTTCAGCAGAGCGCAGATACCAAATACTGTTCTTCTAGTGTAGC
CGTAGTTAGGCCACCACTTCAAGAACTCTGTAGCACCGCCTACATACCTCGCTCTGCTAATCCTGTTACC
AGTGGCTGCTGCCAGTGGCGATAAGTCGTGTCTTACCGGGTTGGACTCAAGACGATAGTTACCGGATAAG
GCGCAGCGGTCGGGCTGAACGGGGGGTTCGTGCTCACAGCCCAGCTTGGAGCGAACGACCTACACCGAAC
TGAGATACCTACAGCGTGAGCTATGAGAAAGCGCCACGCTTCCCGAAGGGAGAAAGGCGGACAGGTATCC
GGTAAGCGGCAGGGTCGGAACAGGAGAGCGCACGAGGGAGCTTCCAGGGGGAAACGCCTGGTATCTTTAT
AGTCCTGTCGGGTTTCGCCACCTCTGACTTGAGCGTCGATTTTTGTGATGCTCGTCAGGGGGGCGGAGCC
TATGGAAAAACGCCAGCAACGCGGCCTTTTTACGGTTCCTGGCCTTTTGC
Features (pLannotate 1.2.2; 7 found; start..end, strand, type, name):
      6..139     +  rep_origin     RSF ori (fragment): Plasmids containing the RSF 1030 origin of replication can be propagated in E. coli cells that contain additional plasmids with compatible origins.
    650..991     +  promoter       CaMV 35S promoter: strong constitutive promoter from cauliflower mosaic virus
   1005..3392    +  CDS            ARF5 (fragment): ARFE_ARATH - Also known as IAA24, MP. Experimental evidence at protein level: Swiss-Prot protein existence level 1. Auxin response factors (ARFs) are transcriptional factors that bind specifically to the DNA sequence 5'-TGTCTC-3' found in the auxin-responsive promoter elements (AuxREs). Seems to act as transcriptional activator. Formation of heterodimers with Aux/IAA proteins may alter their ability to modulate early auxin response genes expression. Mediates embryo axis formation and vascular tissues differentiation. Functionally redundant with ARF7. May be necessary to counteract AMP1 activit
   3395..3569    +  polyA_signal   CaMV poly(A) signal: cauliflower mosaic virus polyadenylation signal
   3642..3742    +  promoter       AmpR promoter: bla
   3743..4603    +  CDS            AmpR: β-lactamase; bla; confers resistance to ampicillin, carbenicillin, and related antibiotics
   4810..5398    +  rep_origin     ori: high-copy-number ColE1/pMB1/pBR322/pUC origin of replication
