[The description below was written by a language model from this plasmid's Addgene catalogue record and pLannotate feature annotations shown in this document.]
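Description:
pRN104 is a 5,440-nt plant expression plasmid built on the pMOD_D4800EC backbone, a module-type vector maintained in E. coli at high copy. Propagation relies on a ColE1/pUC-type origin, and selection on ampicillin through the β-lactamase gene driven by its native bla promoter. A short fragment annotated as an RSF1030-type origin is also detected near the start of the sequence, but it is only partial and probably does not act as an independent replicon. No T-DNA borders, plant selectable marker or Agrobacterium-compatible origin appear in the feature table, so as recorded the plasmid looks like an expression-cassette module rather than a complete binary vector.

The payload is a single plant transcription unit: the strong constitutive cauliflower mosaic virus 35S promoter, a coding sequence of about 2.4 kb matching Arabidopsis thaliana AUXIN RESPONSE FACTOR 5 (ARF5, also known as MONOPTEROS/MP or IAA24), and the CaMV polyadenylation signal as terminator. The insert is catalogued as "Mpdelta", is described as codon optimized, and is annotated as a fragment of ARF5, which is consistent with a truncated MONOPTEROS variant, although the record does not state what has been deleted. The purpose line spells the gene "AFR5", apparently a transposition of ARF5. The species field also lists A. tumefaciens, but no Agrobacterium-derived element is annotated.

ARF5 is a transcriptional activator that binds auxin-responsive promoter elements and directs embryo axis formation and vascular differentiation. The associated publication concerns plant gene editing through de novo induction of meristems, so this construct presumably serves to overexpress a developmental regulator in plant tissue in that context.
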