Addgene plasmid #127231: pRN104
Purpose: 35S::AFR5::35S terminator
Depositing lab: Daniel Voytas. Depositing organization: University of Minnesota. Publication: Plant gene editing through de novo induction of meristems. Maher MF, Nasti RA, Vollbrecht M, Starker CG, Clark MD, Voytas DF. Nat Biotechnol. 2019 Dec 16. pii: 10.1038/s41587-019-0337-2. doi: 10.1038/s41587-019-0337-2. PubMed 31844292.
Backbone
  Vector backbone: pMOD_D4800EC
  Backbone manufacturer: Cambia
  Vector type: Plant Expression
Growth in bacteria
  Bacterial resistance: Ampicillin, 100 μg/mL
  Growth temperature: 37°C
  Growth strain: DH5alpha
  Copy number: High Copy
Gene/Insert
  Gene/Insert name: Mpdelta
  Species: A. thaliana (mustard weed); A. tumefaciens
  Mutation: codon optimized CDSs
  Cloning method: Restriction Enzyme; 5′ cloning site unknown (unknown if destroyed); 3′ cloning site unknown (unknown if destroyed)
Terms and licenses: Academic/Nonprofit Terms; Industry Terms: Not Available to Industry
How to cite: pRN104 was a gift from Daniel Voytas (Addgene plasmid # 127231 ; http://n2t.net/addgene:127231 ; RRID:Addgene_127231)
